Addgene plasmid #68360: pMPO 53
Purpose: (Empty Backbone) Expression vectors for the salycilate cascade expression system (Pnah/NahR-Psal/XylS2).ApR, expression vector with rrnBT1T2-Pm-T7 SD sequence-MCSII-sspH2 signal peptide, ColE1 replication origin
Depositing lab: Eduardo Santero. Depositing organization: Universidad Pablo de Olavide. Publication: Improved expression systems for regulated expression in Salmonella infecting eukaryotic cells. Medina C, Camacho EM, Flores A, Mesa-Pereira B, Santero E. PLoS One. 2011;6(8):e23055. doi: 10.1371/journal.pone.0023055. Epub 2011 Aug 1. PubMed 21829692.
Backbone
  Vector backbone: pCASB
  Vector type: Bacterial Expression
Growth in bacteria
  Bacterial resistance: Ampicillin, 100 μg/mL
  Growth temperature: 37°C
  Growth strain: DH5alpha
  Copy number: High Copy
Gene/Insert
  Cloning method: Restriction Enzyme
Terms and licenses: Academic/Nonprofit Terms; Industry Terms: Not Available to Industry
How to cite: pMPO 53 was a gift from Eduardo Santero (Addgene plasmid # 68360 ; http://n2t.net/addgene:68360 ; RRID:Addgene_68360)
