[The description below was written by a language model from this plasmid's Addgene catalogue record and pLannotate feature annotations shown in this document.]
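Description:
pMPO 53 is a 3.8 kb empty-backbone bacterial expression vector built on pCASB. It serves as the expression module of the salicylate-inducible cascade system (Pnah/NahR–Psal/XylS2), developed for tightly regulated gene expression in Salmonella, including bacteria infecting eukaryotic cells. It replicates from a high-copy ColE1-type origin and is selected through the β-lactamase gene (AmpR) under its own promoter. An f1 phage origin, with an adjoining fragment of M13 gene IV, is also annotated and could support single-stranded DNA production. A short T7 promoter sequence near the end of the map is not part of the described expression logic.

The expression cassette begins with rrnB terminator sequences (a 5S rRNA segment and the T1 terminator are annotated), which shield the cassette from upstream read-through and so lower basal expression. Next comes the Pm promoter, which is activated by XylS-family regulators bound to benzoate-type effectors. In the cascade system the regulators NahR and XylS2 are supplied separately, since no regulator gene is annotated on this plasmid, and both respond to salicylate, amplifying induction at Pm. Downstream of Pm lies a short region that the annotation software matched to a benzoate dioxygenase subunit fragment, probably native sequence carried along with the promoter. It is followed by the efficient T7 gene 10 ribosome binding site, a multiple cloning site and, according to the catalogue entry, the sspH2 signal peptide. The automated annotation labels this coding segment as an sseI fragment, likely reflecting similarity among the N-terminal translocation domains of Salmonella effectors. Fusing a gene of interest to this signal by restriction cloning is presumably intended to direct secretion of the product into host cells.
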