Features (pLannotate 1.2.2; 12 found; start..end, strand, type, name):
     17..132     +  ncRNA          5S rRNA: Accession: RF00001 - 5S ribosomal RNA
    136..222     +  terminator     rrnB T1 terminator: Escherichia coli rrnB; transcription terminator T1 from the E. coli rrnB gene
    317..397     +  promoter       Pm promoter: The bacterial Pm promoter is activated by XylS in the presence of benzoate or m-toluate (Marqués et al., 1999).
    453..692     +  CDS            cbdA (fragment): CBDA_BURCE - Experimental evidence at protein level: Swiss-Prot protein existence level 1. Component of 2-halobenzoate dioxygenase multicomponent enzyme system which catalyzes the incorporation of both atoms of molecular oxygen into 2-halobenzoate to form catechol. From Burkholderia cepacia (Pseudomonas cepacia).
    726..748     +  RBS            RBS: efficient ribosome binding site from bacteriophage T7 gene 10 (Olins and Rangwala, 1989)
    756..1181    +  CDS            sseI (fragment): SSEI_SALTY - Also known as srfH. Experimental evidence at protein level: Swiss-Prot protein existence level 1. Effector proteins function to alter host cell physiology and promote bacterial survival in host tissues. This protein is required to maintain a long-term chronic systemic infection in mice. It inhibits normal cell migration of primary macrophages and dendritic cells, by a mechanism that involves interaction with the host factor IQGAP1, an important regulator of the cytoskeleton and cell migration. Also accelerates the systemic spread of infection from the gastrointestinal tract to the
   1266..1387    +  CDS            M13 gene IV (fragment) (sequence withheld): pIV; IV; phage assembly
   1375..1833    +  rep_origin     f1 ori (sequence partly withheld): f1 bacteriophage origin of replication; arrow indicates direction of (+) strand synthesis
   1943..2531    -  rep_origin     ori: high-copy-number ColE1/pMB1/pBR322/pUC origin of replication
   2702..3562    -  CDS            AmpR: β-lactamase; bla; confers resistance to ampicillin, carbenicillin, and related antibiotics
   3563..3667    -  promoter       AmpR promoter: bla
   3801..3819    +  promoter       T7 promoter: promoter for bacteriophage T7 RNA polymerase
>Addgene plasmid #68360 | pMPO 53 | depositor full sequence | sequence record 127705 | pMPO 53 sequence 3831 bps
GCGGCCGCGCGAATTTGCCTGGCGGCAGTAGCGCGGTGGTCCCACCTGACCCCATGCCGAACTCAGAAGT
GAAACGCCGTAGCGCCGATGGTAGTGTGGGGTCTCCCCATGCGAGAGTAGGGAACTGCCAGGCATCAAAT
AAAACGAAAGGCTCAGTCGAAAGACTGGGCCTTTCGTTTTATCTGTTGTTTGTCGGTGAACGCTCTCCTG
AGTAGGACAAATCCGCCGGGAGCGGATTTGAACGTTGCGAAGCAACGGCCCGGAGGGTGGCGGGCAGGAC
GCCCGCCATAAACTGCCAGGGAATTTGATAGAGATAAGTCCAGCCTTGCAAGAAGCGGATACAGGAGTGC
AAAAAATGGCTATCTCTAGAAAGGCCTACCCCTTAGGCTTTATGCAACAGAAACAATAATAATGGAGTCA
TGACCATGACAATGCACCTGGGGCTCGACTATATAGATAGTCTCGTTGAAGAAGATGAGAACGAGGGCAT
CTACCGCTGCAAGCGCGAGATGTTCACCGACCCTCGGCTGTTCGATTTAGAGATGAAACACATCTTTGAG
GGCAACTGGATTTATCTCGCCCACGAGAGCCAGATTCCCGAGAAGAACGACTATTACACCACGCAGATGG
GCCGGCAGCCGATATTCATCACACGCAACAAAGATGGTGAGCTGAATGCCTTCGTCAATGCCTGAATTCC
CAATTCGGTTCACCCGGGAAATAATTTTGTTTAACTTTAAGAAGGAGATATACATATGCCCTTTCATATT
GGAAGCGGATGTCTTCCCGCCACCATCAGTAATCGCCGCATTTATCGTATTGCCTGGTCTGATACCCCCC
CTGAAATGAGTTCCTGGGAAAAAATGAAGGAATTTTTTTGCTCAACGCACCAGACTGAAGCGCTGGAGTG
CATCTGGACGATTTGTCACCCGCCGGCCGGAACGACGCGGGAGGATGTGATCAACAGATTTGAACTGCTC
AGGACGCTCGCGTATGCCGGATGGGAGGAAAGCATTCATTCCGGCCAGCACGGGGAAAATTACTTCTGTA
TTCTGGATGAAGACAGTCAGGAGATATTGTCAGTCACCCTTGATGATGCCGGGAACTATACCGTAAATTG
CCAGGGGTACAGTGAAACACATCGCCTCACCCTGGACACAGCACAGGGTGAGGAGGGCACAGGACACGCG
GAAGGGGCATCCGGGCTGCAGATATCCATGGTACCGAGCTCGGATCCGTCGACAAGCTTGCGGCCGCCCA
GCTTG
[233 nt withheld, positions 1266-1498]
C
[115 nt withheld, positions 1500-1614]
GGCCATCGCCCTGATAGACGGTTTTTCGCCCTTTGACGTTGGAGTCCACGTTCTTT
[37 nt withheld, positions 1671-1707]
ACCCTATCTCGGGCTATTCTTTTGATTTATAAGGGATTTTGCCGATTTCGGCCTATTGGTTAAAAAATGA
GCTGATTTAACAAAAATTTAACGCGAATTTTAACAAAATATTAACGTTTACAATTTCTAACCGATCCCCC
TGGAGCTTGGAATCAGGGGATAACGCAGGAAAGAACATGTGAGCAAAAGGCCAGCAAAAGGCCAGGAACC
GTAAAAAGGCCGCGTTGCTGGCGTTTTTCCATAGGCTCCGCCCCCCTGACGAGCATCACAAAAATCGACG
CTCAAGTCAGAGGTGGCGAAACCCGACAGGACTATAAAGATACCAGGCGTTTCCCCCTGGAAGCTCCCTC
GTGCGCTCTCCTGTTCCGACCCTGCCGCTTACCGGATACCTGTCCGCCTTTCTCCCTTCGGGAAGCGTGG
CGCTTTCTCATAGCTCACGCTGTAGGTATCTCAGTTCGGTGTAGGTCGTTCGCTCCAAGCTGGGCTGTGT
GCACGAACCCCCCGTTCAGCCCGACCGCTGCGCCTTATCCGGTAACTATCGTCTTGAGTCCAACCCGGTA
AGACACGACTTATCGCCACTGGCAGCAGCCACTGGTAACAGGATTAGCAGAGCGAGGTATGTAGGCGGTG
CTACAGAGTTCTTGAAGTGGTGGCCTAACTACGGCTACACTAGAAGGACAGTATTTGGTATCTGCGCTCT
GCTGAAGCCAGTTACCTTCGGAAAAAGAGTTGGTAGCTCTTGATCCGGCAAACAAACCACCGCTGGTAGC
GGTGGTTTTTTTGTTTGCAAGCAGCAGATTACGCGCAGAAAAAAAGGATCTCAAGAAGATCCTTTGATCT
TTTCTACGGGGTCTGACGCTCAGTGGAACGAAAACTCACGTTAAGGGATTTTGGTCATGAGATTATCAAA
AAGGATCTTCACCTAGATCCTTTTAAATTAAAAATGAAGTTTTAAATCAATCTAAAGTATATATGAGTAA
ACTTGGTCTGACAGTTACCAATGCTTAATCAGTGAGGCACCTATCTCAGCGATCTGTCTATTTCGTTCAT
CCATAGTTGCCTGACTCCCCGTCGTGTAGATAACTACGATACGGGAGGGCTTACCATCTGGCCCCAGTGC
TGCAATGATACCGCGAGACCCACGCTCACCGGCTCCAGATTTATCAGCAATAAACCAGCCAGCCGGAAGG
GCCGAGCGCAGAAGTGGTCCTGCAACTTTATCCGCCTCCATCCAGTCTATTAATTGTTGCCGGGAAGCTA
GAGTAAGTAGTTCGCCAGTTAATAGTTTGCGCAACGTTGTTGCCATTGCTGCAGGCATCGTGGTGTCACG
CTCGTCGTTTGGTATGGCTTCATTCAGCTCCGGTTCCCAACGATCAAGGCGAGTTACATGATCCCCCATG
TTGTGCAAAAAAGCGGTTAGCTCCTTCGGTCCTCCGATCGTTGTCAGAAGTAAGTTGGCCGCAGTGTTAT
CACTCATGGTTATGGCAGCACTGCATAATTCTCTTACTGTCATGCCATCCGTAAGATGCTTTTCTGTGAC
TGGTGAGTACTCAACCAAGTCATTCTGAGAATAGTGTATGCGGCGACCGAGTTGCTCTTGCCCGGCGTCA
ACACGGGATAATACCGCGCCACATAGCAGAACTTTAAAAGTGCTCATCATTGGAAAACGTTCTTCGGGGC
GAAAACTCTCAAGGATCTTACCGCTGTTGAGATCCAGTTCGATGTAACCCACTCGTGCACCCAACTGATC
TTCAGCATCTTTTACTTTCACCAGCGTTTCTGGGTGAGCAAAAACAGGAAGGCAAAATGCCGCAAAAAAG
GGAATAAGGGCGACACGGAAATGTTGAATACTCATACTCTTCCTTTTTCAATATTATTGAAGCATTTATC
AGGGTTATTGTCTCATGAGCGGATACATATTTGAATGTATTTAGAAAAATAAACAAATAGGGGTTCCGCG
CACATTTCCCCGAAAAGTGCCACCTGACGTCTAAGAAACCATTATTATCATGACATTAACCTATAAAAAT
AGGCGTATCACGAGGCCCTTTCGTCTTCAAGAATTGGTCGCATCGATGCTGGCTTATCGAAATTAATACG
ACTCACTATAGGGAGACCGGAATT
