>Addgene plasmid #68360 | pMPO 53 | addgene partial sequence | sequence record 127702 | Amp-R 5'-ATAATACCGCGCCACATAGC-3'
GTAACCCACTCGTGCACCCAACTGATCTTCAGCATCTTTTACTTTCACCAGCGTTTCTGGGTGAGCAAAA
ACAGGAAGGCAAAATGCCGCAAAAAAGGGAATAAGGGCGACACGGAAATGTTGAATACTCATACTCTTCC
TTTTTCAATATTATTGAAGCATTTATCAGGGTTATTGTCTCATGAGCGGATACATATTTGAATGTATTTA
GAAAAATAAACAAATAGGGGTTCCGCGCACATTTCCCCGAAAAGTGCCACCTGACGTCTAAGAAACCATT
ATTATCATGACATTAACCTATAAAAATAGGCGTATCACGAGGCCCTTTCGTCTTCAAGAATTGGTCGCAT
CGATGCTGGCTTATCGAAATTAATACGACTCACTATAGGGAGACCGGAATTGCGGCCGCGCGAATTTGCC
TGGCGGCAGTAGCGCGGTGGTCCCACCTGACCCCATGCCGAACTCAGAAGTGAAACGCCGTAGCGCCGAT
GGTAGTGTGGGGTCTCCCCATGCGAGAGTAGGGAACTGCCAGGCATCAAATAAAACGAAAGGCTCAGTCG
AAAGACTGGGCCTTTCGTTTTATCTGTTGTTTGTCGGTGAACGCTCTCCTGAGTAGGACAAATCCGCCGG
GAGCGGATTTGAACGTTGCGAAGCAACGGCCCGGAGGGTGGCGG
