>Addgene plasmid #68360 | pMPO 53 | addgene partial sequence | sequence record 127704 | F1ori-R 5'-AGGGAAGAAAGCGAAAGGAG-3'
[83 nt withheld, positions 1-83]
CAAGCTGGGCGGCCGCAAGCTTGTCGACGGATCCGAGCTCGGTACCATGGATATCTGCAGCCCGGATGCC
CCTTCCGCGTGTCCTGTGCCCTCCTCACCCTGTGCTGTGTCCAGGGTGAGGCGATGTGTTTCACTGTACC
CCTGGCAATTTACGGTATAGTTCCCGGCATCATCAAGGGTGACTGACAATATCTCCTGACTGTCTTCATC
CAGAATACAGAAGTAATTTTCCCCGTGCTGGCCGGAATGAATGCTTTCCTCCCATCCGGCATACGCGAGC
GTCCTGAGCAGTTCAAATCTGTTGATCACATCCTCCCGCGTCGTTCCGGCCGGCGGGTGACAAATCGTCC
AGATGCACTCCAGCGCTTCAGTCTGGTGCGTTGAGCAAAAAAATTCCTTCATTTTTTCCCAGGAACTCAT
TTCAGGGGGGGTATCAGACCAGGCAATACGATAAATGCGGCGATTACTGATGGTGGCGGGAAGACATCCG
CTTCCAATATGAAAGGGCATATGTATATCTCCTTCTTAAAGTTAAACAAAATTATTTCCCGGGTGAACCG
AATTGGGAATTCAGGCATTGACGAAGGCATTCAGCTCACCATCTTTGTTGCGTGTGATGAATATCGGCTG
CCGGCCCATCTGCGTGGTGTAATAGTCGTTCTTCTCGGGAATCTGGCTCTCGTGGGCGAGATAAATCCAG
TTGCCCTCAAAGATGTGTTTCATCTCTAAATCGAACAGCCGAGGGTCGGTGAACATCTCGCGCTTGCAGC
GGTAGATGCCCTCGTTCTCATCTTCTTCAACGAGACTATCTATATAGTCGAGCCC
